Addgene plasmid #143039: TFORF0531
Purpose: Lentiviral vector for overexpressing transcription factor ORFs with unique 24-bp barcodes. Barcodes facilitate identification of transcription factors in pooled screens.
Depositing lab: Feng Zhang. Depositing organization: Broad Institute. Publication: A transcription factor atlas of directed differentiation. Joung J, Ma S, Tay T, Geiger-Schuller KR, Kirchgatterer PC, Verdine VK, Guo B, Arias-Garcia MA, Allen WE, Singh A, Kuksenko O, Abudayyeh OO, Gootenberg JS, Fu Z, Macrae RK, Buenrostro JD, Regev A, Zhang F. Cell. 2023 Jan 5;186(1):209-229.e26. doi: 10.1016/j.cell.2022.11.026. PubMed 36608654.
Backbone
  Vector backbone: pLX_TRC317
  Backbone manufacturer: Broad Institute Genetic Perturbation Platform
  Backbone size w/o insert (bp): 8264
  Vector type: Mammalian Expression, Lentiviral
  Selectable markers: Puromycin
Growth in bacteria
  Bacterial resistance: Ampicillin, 100 μg/mL
  Growth temperature: 37°C
  Growth strain: NEB Stable
  Copy number: High Copy
Gene/Insert
  Gene/Insert name: PAX6
  Species: H. sapiens (human)
  Insert size (bp): 1370
  Entrez Gene: PAX6 (a.k.a. AN, AN1, AN2, ASGD5, D11S812E, FVH1, MGDA, WAGR)
  Promoter: EF1a
  Cloning method: Unknown
  Sequencing primers: 5′ GGGTGGAGACTGAAGTTAGGCCAG; 3′ CACATAGCGTAAAAGGAGCAACATAG
Terms and licenses: Academic/Nonprofit Terms; Industry Terms: Not Available to Industry
Depositor comments: NM_001258465,NM_000280,NM_001258464,NM_001127612,ENST00000638914,ENST00000640610,ENST00000379132,ENST00000379109,ENST00000639916,ENST00000241001 . The transcription factor ORF portion of this plasmid was synthesized by Genewiz. Please test multiple small colonies in case of plasmid recombination. To make this collection available in a timely manner, a portion of this collection was not fully sequenced by Addgene. If an Addgene verified full plasmid sequence is not available, please contact us prior to placing an order to request the full sequence.
How to cite: TFORF0531 was a gift from Feng Zhang (Addgene plasmid # 143039 ; http://n2t.net/addgene:143039 ; RRID:Addgene_143039)
