[The description below was written by a language model from this plasmid's Addgene catalogue record and pLannotate feature annotations shown in this document.]
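Description:
TFORF0531 is a lentiviral mammalian expression plasmid built on the pLX_TRC317 backbone from the Broad Institute Genetic Perturbation Platform. It carries the human PAX6 open reading frame as one member of a barcoded transcription factor ORF collection. In bacteria it replicates from a high-copy ColE1/pUC-type origin and is selected through the AmpR β-lactamase gene. An f1 origin and remnants of a lac/lacZα cloning region flanked by T3 and T7 promoters are also annotated. The depositor warns that the plasmid may recombine.

The viral portion has a third-generation, self-inactivating layout. An RSV promoter drives a truncated HIV-1 5' LTR, followed by the Ψ packaging signal with a gag fragment, the RRE for Rev-dependent nuclear export, and a cPPT/CTS element. A ΔU3 3' LTR and an SV40 poly(A) signal close the transfer cassette. Two expression units sit between the LTRs. An SV40 early promoter/origin drives puromycin N-acetyltransferase for selecting transduced cells. Downstream, the strong constitutive EF-1α promoter drives PAX6, a transcription factor involved in eye, nose, central nervous system and pancreas development. A WPRE after the ORF enhances transcript stability and expression.

The catalogue states that each construct carries a unique 24-bp barcode, but the feature table does not annotate it. Its location may lie in the short region between the ORF and the WPRE, where only a small U6 promoter fragment is called. The barcode allows the overexpressed factor to be identified by sequencing in pooled screens, such as directed differentiation studies. The ORF was produced by gene synthesis and matches several PAX6 transcript isoforms listed by the depositor.
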