Features (pLannotate 1.2.2; 31 found; start..end, strand, type, name):
      5..231     +  promoter       RSV promoter: Rous sarcoma virus enhancer/promoter
    232..412     +  LTR            5' LTR (truncated): truncated 5' long terminal repeat (LTR) from HIV-1
    459..584     +  misc_feature   HIV-1 Ψ: packaging signal of human immunodeficiency virus type 1
    568..931     +  CDS            HIV-1 gag (fragment): gag protein from human immunodeficiency virus 1; gag
   1077..1310    +  misc_feature   RRE: The Rev response element (RRE) of HIV-1 allows for Rev-dependent mRNA export from the nucleus to the cytoplasm.
   1687..1713    +  CDS            Rev (fragment): human immunodeficiency virus 1 (HIV-1) Rev protein; rev; enhances nuclear export of unspliced and incompletely spliced viral mRNAs
   1720..1743    +  promoter       SV40 promoter (fragment): SV40 early promoter
   1744..1815    +  promoter       SV40 promoter (fragment): SV40 enhancer and early promoter
   1839..1974    +  rep_origin     SV40 ori: SV40 origin of replication
   2020..2616    +  CDS            PuroR (fragment): puromycin N-acetyltransferase; pac from Streptomyces; confers resistance to puromycin
   2665..2782    +  misc_feature   cPPT/CTS: central polypurine tract and central termination sequence of HIV-1
   2847..2913    +  CDS            small t antigen (fragment): SV40 (simian virus 40) small t antigen
   2920..4098    +  promoter       EF-1α promoter: strong constitutive promoter for human elongation factor EF-1α
   4115..5380    +  CDS            PAX6 (sequence withheld): PAX6_HUMAN - Also known as AN2. Experimental evidence at protein level: Swiss-Prot protein existence level 1. Transcription factor with important functions in the development of the eye, nose, central nervous system and pancreas. Required for the differentiation of pancreatic islet alpha cells (By similarity). Competes with PAX4 in binding to a common element in the glucagon, insulin and somatostatin promoters. Regulates specification of the ventral neuron subtypes by establishing the correct progenitor domains (By similarity). Acts as a transcriptional repressor of NFATC1- mediated gene expre
   5396..5449    +  promoter       U6 promoter (fragment): RNA polymerase III promoter for human U6 snRNA
   5491..6079    +  misc_feature   WPRE: woodchuck hepatitis virus posttranscriptional regulatory element
   6130..6149    +  misc_feature   cPPT/CTS (fragment): central polypurine tract and central termination sequence of HIV-1
   6151..6384    +  LTR            3' LTR (ΔU3): self-inactivating 3' long terminal repeat (LTR) from HIV-1
   6462..6583    +  polyA_signal   SV40 poly(A) signal: SV40 polyadenylation signal
   6623..6758    +  rep_origin     SV40 ori: SV40 origin of replication
   6779..6797    -  promoter       T7 promoter: promoter for bacteriophage T7 RNA polymerase
   6805..6960    +  CDS            lacZα (fragment): LacZα fragment of β-galactosidase; lacZ fragment
   6965..7393    +  rep_origin     f1 ori (sequence partly withheld): f1 bacteriophage origin of replication; arrow indicates direction of (+) strand synthesis
   7446..7550    +  promoter       AmpR promoter: bla
   7551..8411    +  CDS            AmpR: β-lactamase; bla; confers resistance to ampicillin, carbenicillin, and related antibiotics
   8582..9170    +  rep_origin     ori: high-copy-number ColE1/pMB1/pBR322/pUC origin of replication
   9353..9445    +  CDS            lacI (fragment): lac repressor; lacI; The lac repressor binds to the lac operator to inhibit transcription in E. coli. This inhibition can be relieved by adding lactose or isopropyl-β-D-thiogalactopyranoside (IPTG).
   9458..9479    +  protein_bind   CAP binding site: CAP binding activates transcription in the presence of cAMP. E. coli catabolite activator protein
   9494..9524    +  promoter       lac promoter: promoter for the E. coli lac operon
   9532..9548    +  protein_bind   lac operator: The lac repressor binds to the lac operator to inhibit transcription in E. coli. This inhibition can be relieved by adding lactose or isopropyl-β-D-thiogalactopyranoside (IPTG). lac repressor encoded by lacI
   9593..9611    +  promoter       T3 promoter: promoter for bacteriophage T3 RNA polymerase
>Addgene plasmid #143039 | TFORF0531 | addgene full sequence | sequence record 399061 | Addgene NGS Result
TTAATGTAGTCTTATGCAATACTCTTGTAGTCTTGCAACATGGTAACGATGAGTTAGCAACATGCCTTAC
AAGGAGAGAAAAAGCACCGTGCATGCCGATTGGTGGAAGTAAGGTGGTACGATCGTGCCTTATTAGGAAG
GCAACAGACGGGTCTGACATGGATTGGACGAACCACTGAATTGCCGCATTGCAGAGATATTGTATTTAAG
TGCCTAGCTCGATACATAAACGGGTCTCTCTGGTTAGACCAGATCTGAGCCTGGGAGCTCTCTGGCTAAC
TAGGGAACCCACTGCTTAAGCCTCAATAAAGCTTGCCTTGAGTGCTTCAAGTAGTGTGTGCCCGTCTGTT
GTGTGACTCTGGTAACTAGAGATCCCTCAGACCCTTTTAGTCAGTGTGGAAAATCTCTAGCAGTGGCGCC
CGAACAGGGACTTGAAAGCGAAAGGGAAACCAGAGGAGCTCTCTCGACGCAGGACTCGGCTTGCTGAAGC
GCGCACGGCAAGAGGCGAGGGGCGGCGACTGGTGAGTACGCCAAAAATTTTGACTAGCGGAGGCTAGAAG
GAGAGAGATGGGTGCGAGAGCGTCAGTATTAAGCGGGGGAGAATTAGATCGCGATGGGAAAAAATTCGGT
TAAGGCCAGGGGGAAAGAAAAAATATAAATTAAAACATATAGTATGGGCAAGCAGGGAGCTAGAACGATT
CGCAGTTAATCCTGGCCTGTTAGAAACATCAGAAGGCTGTAGACAAATACTGGGACAGCTACAACCATCC
CTTCAGACAGGATCAGAAGAACTTAGATCATTATATAATACAGTAGCAACCCTCTATTGTGTGCATCAAA
GGATAGAGATAAAAGACACCAAGGAAGCTTTAGACAAGATAGAGGAAGAGCAAAACAAAAGTAAGACCAC
CGCACAGCAAGCGGCCGCTGATCTTCAGACCTGGAGGAGGAGATATGAGGGACAATTGGAGAAGTGAATT
ATATAAATATAAAGTAGTAAAAATTGAACCATTAGGAGTAGCACCCACCAAGGCAAAGAGAAGAGTGGTG
CAGAGAGAAAAAAGAGCAGTGGGAATAGGAGCTTTGTTCCTTGGGTTCTTGGGAGCAGCAGGAAGCACTA
TGGGCGCAGCGTCAATGACGCTGACGGTACAGGCCAGACAATTATTGTCTGGTATAGTGCAGCAGCAGAA
CAATTTGCTGAGGGCTATTGAGGCGCAACAGCATCTGTTGCAACTCACAGTCTGGGGCATCAAGCAGCTC
CAGGCAAGAATCCTGGCTGTGGAAAGATACCTAAAGGATCAACAGCTCCTGGGGATTTGGGGTTGCTCTG
GAAAACTCATTTGCACCACTGCTGTGCCTTGGAATGCTAGTTGGAGTAATAAATCTCTGGAACAGATTTG
GAATCACACGACCTGGATGGAGTGGGACAGAGAAATTAACAATTACACAAGCTTAATACACTCCTTAATT
GAAGAATCGCAAAACCAGCAAGAAAAGAATGAACAAGAATTATTGGAATTAGATAAATGGGCAAGTTTGT
GGAATTGGTTTAACATAACAAATTGGCTGTGGTATATAAAATTATTCATAATGATAGTAGGAGGCTTGGT
AGGTTTAAGAATAGTTTTTGCTGTACTTTCTATAGTGAATAGAGTTAGGCAGGGATATTCACCATTATCG
TTTCAGACCCACCTCCCAACCCCGAGGGGACCCATGCATTGCATCTCAATTAGTCAGCAACCAGGTGTGG
AAAGTCCCCAGGCTCCCCAGCAGGCAGAAGTATGCAAAGCATGCGTCTCAATTAGTCAGCAACCATAGTC
CCGCCCCTAACTCCGCCCATCCCGCCCCTAACTCCGCCCAGTTCCGCCCATTCTCCGCCCCATGGCTGAC
TAATTTTTTTTATTTATGCAGAGGCCGAGGCCGCCTCGGCCTCTGAGCTATTCCAGAAGTAGTGAGGAGG
CTTTTTTGGAGGCCTAGGCTTTTGCAAAAAGCTTTCTAGAGGTACCACCGGAGCTTACCATGACCGAGTA
CAAGCCCACGGTGCGCCTCGCCACCCGCGACGACGTCCCCAGGGCCGTACGCACCCTCGCCGCCGCGTTC
GCCGACTACCCCGCCACGCGCCACACCGTCGATCCGGACCGCCACATCGAGCGGGTCACCGAGCTGCAAG
AACTCTTCCTCACGCGCGTCGGGCTCGACATCGGCAAGGTGTGGGTCGCGGACGACGGCGCCGCCGTGGC
GGTCTGGACCACGCCGGAGAGCGTCGAAGCGGGGGCGGTGTTCGCCGAGATCGGCCCGCGCATGGCCGAG
TTGAGCGGTTCCCGGCTGGCCGCGCAGCAACAGATGGAAGGCCTCCTGGCGCCGCACCGGCCCAAGGAGC
CCGCGTGGTTCCTGGCCACCGTCGGCGTCTCGCCCGACCACCAGGGCAAGGGTCTGGGCAGCGCCGTCGT
GCTCCCCGGAGTGGAGGCGGCCGAGCGCGCCGGGGTGCCCGCCTTCCTGGAGACCTCCGCGCCCCGCAAC
CTCCCCTTCTACGAGCGGCTCGGCTTCACCGTCACCGCCGACGTCGAGGTGCCCGAAGGACCGCGCACCT
GGTGCATGACCCGCAAGCCCGGTGCCAGTTAACGAATTCTAGATCTTGAGACAAATGGCAGTATTCATCC
ACAATTTTAAAAGAAAAGGGGGGATTGGGGGGTACAGTGCAGGGGAAAGAATAGTAGACATAATAGCAAC
AGACATACAAACTAAAGAATTACAAAAACAAATTACAAAAATTCAAAATTTTCGGGTTTATTACAGGGAC
AGCAGAGATCCACTTTGGCGCCGGCTCGAGGCCTGCAGGTGCAAAGATGGATAAAGTTTTAAACAGAGAG
GAATCTTTGCAGCTAATGGACCTTCTAGGTCTTGAAAGGAGTGGGAATTGGCTCCGGTGCCCGTCAGTGG
GCAGAGCGCACATCGCCCACAGTCCCCGAGAAGTTGGGGGGAGGGGTCGGCAATTGAACCGGTGCCTAGA
GAAGGTGGCGCGGGGTAAACTGGGAAAGTGATGTCGTGTACTGGCTCCGCCTTTTTCCCGAGGGTGGGGG
AGAACCGTATATAAGTGCAGTAGTCGCCGTGAACGTTCTTTTTCGCAACGGGTTTGCCGCCAGAACACAG
GTAAGTGCCGTGTGTGGTTCCCGCGGGCCTGGCCTCTTTACGGGTTATGGCCCTTGCGTGCCTTGAATTA
CTTCCACCTGGCTGCAGTACGTGATTCTTGATCCCGAGCTTCGGGTTGGAAGTGGGTGGGAGAGTTCGAG
GCCTTGCGCTTAAGGAGCCCCTTCGCCTCGTGCTTGAGTTGAGGCCTGGCCTGGGCGCTGGGGCCGCCGC
GTGCGAATCTGGTGGCACCTTCGCGCCTGTCTCGCTGCTTTCGATAAGTCTCTAGCCATTTAAAATTTTT
GATGACCTGCTGCGACGCTTTTTTTCTGGCAAGATAGTCTTGTAAATGCGGGCCAAGATCTGCACACTGG
TATTTCGGTTTTTGGGGCCGCGGGCGGCGACGGGGCCCGTGCGTCCCAGCGCACATGTTCGGCGAGGCGG
GGCCTGCGAGCGCGGCCACCGAGAATCGGACGGGGGTAGTCTCAAGCTGGCCGGCCTGCTCTGGTGCCTG
GCCTCGCGCCGCCGTGTATCGCCCCGCCCTGGGCGGCAAGGCTGGCCCGGTCGGCACCAGTTGCGTGAGC
GGAAAGATGGCCGCTTCCCGGCCCTGCTGCAGGGAGCTCAAAATGGAGGACGCGGCGCTCGGGAGAGCGG
GCGGGTGAGTCACCCACACAAAGGAAAAGGGCCTTTCCGTCCTCAGCCGTCGCTTCATGTGACTCCACGG
AGTACCGGGCGCCGTCCAGGCACCTCGATTAGTTCTCGAGCTTTTGGAGTACGTCGTCTTTAGGTTGGGG
GGAGGGGTTTTATGCGATGGAGTTTCCCCACACTGAGTGGGTGGAGACTGAAGTTAGGCCAGCTTGGCAC
TTGATGTAATTCTCCTTGGAATTTGCCCTTTTTGAGTTTGGATCTTGGTTCATTCTCAAGCCTCAGACAG
TGGTTCAAAGTTTTTTTCTTCCATTTCAGGTGTCGTGAGGCTAGCACCGCCACC
[1266 nt withheld, positions 4115-5380]
TAGTAATGAACTAGTCCGTAACTTGAAAGTATTTCGATTTCTTGGCTTTATATATCTTGTGGAAAGGACG
ACTTTGGGCTGCCCTGCGATCGTTCACGCGTTAAGTCGACAATCAACCTCTGGATTACAAAATTTGTGAA
AGATTGACTGGTATTCTTAACTATGTTGCTCCTTTTACGCTATGTGGATACGCTGCTTTAATGCCTTTGT
ATCATGCTATTGCTTCCCGTATGGCTTTCATTTTCTCCTCCTTGTATAAATCCTGGTTGCTGTCTCTTTA
TGAGGAGTTGTGGCCCGTTGTCAGGCAACGTGGCGTGGTGTGCACTGTGTTTGCTGACGCAACCCCCACT
GGTTGGGGCATTGCCACCACCTGTCAGCTCCTTTCCGGGACTTTCGCTTTCCCCCTCCCTATTGCCACGG
CGGAACTCATCGCCGCCTGCCTTGCCCGCTGCTGGACAGGGGCTCGGCTGTTGGGCACTGACAATTCCGT
GGTGTTGTCGGGGAAATCATCGTCCTTTCCTTGGCTGCTCGCCTGTGTTGCCACCTGGATTCTGCGCGGG
ACGTCCTTCTGCTACGTCCCTTCGGCCCTCAATCCAGCGGACCTTCCTTCCCGCGGCCTGCTGCCGGCTC
TGCGGCCTCTTCCGCGTCTTCGCCTTCGCCCTCAGACGAGTCGGATCTCCCTTTGGGCCGCCTCCCCGCG
TCGACTTTAAGACCAATGACTTACAAGGCAGCTGTAGATCTTAGCCACTTTTTAAAAGAAAAGGGGGGAC
TGGAAGGGCTAATTCACTCCCAACGAAGACAAGATCTGCTTTTTGCTTGTACTGGGTCTCTCTGGTTAGA
CCAGATCTGAGCCTGGGAGCTCTCTGGCTAACTAGGGAACCCACTGCTTAAGCCTCAATAAAGCTTGCCT
TGAGTGCTTCAAGTAGTGTGTGCCCGTCTGTTGTGTGACTCTGGTAACTAGAGATCCCTCAGACCCTTTT
AGTCAGTGTGGAAAATCTCTAGCAGTACGTATAGTAGTTCATGTCATCTTATTATTCAGTATTTATAACT
TGCAAAGAAATGAATATCAGAGAGTGAGAGGAACTTGTTTATTGCAGCTTATAATGGTTACAAATAAAGC
AATAGCATCACAAATTTCACAAATAAAGCATTTTTTTCACTGCATTCTAGTTGTGGTTTGTCCAAACTCA
TCAATGTATCTTATCATGTCTGGCTCTAGCTATCCCGCCCCTAACTCCGCCCATCCCGCCCCTAACTCCG
CCCAGTTCCGCCCATTCTCCGCCCCATGGCTGACTAATTTTTTTTATTTATGCAGAGGCCGAGGCCGCCT
CGGCCTCTGAGCTATTCCAGAAGTAGTGAGGAGGCTTTTTTGGAGGCCTAGGGACGTACCCAATTCGCCC
TATAGTGAGTCGTATTACGCGCGCTCACTGGCCGTCGTTTTACAACGTCGTGACTGGGAAAACCCTGGCG
TTACCCAACTTAATCGCCTTGCAGCACATCCCCCTTTCGCCAGCTGGCGTAATAGCGAAGAGGCCCGCAC
CGATCGCCCTTCCCAACAGTTGCGCAGCCTGAATGGCGAATGGG
[124 nt withheld, positions 6965-7088]
C
[91 nt withheld, positions 7090-7180]
A
[49 nt withheld, positions 7182-7230]
CCTTTGACGTTGGAGTCCACGTTCTTT
[37 nt withheld, positions 7258-7294]
ACCCTATCTCGGTCTATTCTTTTGATTTATAAGGGATTTTGCCGATTTCGGCCTATTGGTTAAAAAATGA
GCTGATTTAACAAAAATTTAACGCGAATTTTAACAAAATATTAACGCTTACAATTTAGGTGGCACTTTTC
GGGGAAATGTGCGCGGAACCCCTATTTGTTTATTTTTCTAAATACATTCAAATATGTATCCGCTCATGAG
ACAATAACCCTGATAAATGCTTCAATAATATTGAAAAAGGAAGAGTATGAGTATTCAACATTTCCGTGTC
GCCCTTATTCCCTTTTTTGCGGCATTTTGCCTTCCTGTTTTTGCTCACCCAGAAACGCTGGTGAAAGTAA
AAGATGCTGAAGATCAGTTGGGTGCACGAGTGGGTTACATCGAACTGGATCTCAACAGCGGTAAGATCCT
TGAGAGTTTTCGCCCCGAAGAACGTTTTCCAATGATGAGCACTTTTAAAGTTCTGCTATGTGGCGCGGTA
TTATCCCGTATTGACGCCGGGCAAGAGCAACTCGGTCGCCGCATACACTATTCTCAGAATGACTTGGTTG
AGTACTCACCAGTCACAGAAAAGCATCTTACGGATGGCATGACAGTAAGAGAATTATGCAGTGCTGCCAT
AACCATGAGTGATAACACTGCGGCCAACTTACTTCTGACAACGATCGGAGGACCGAAGGAGCTAACCGCT
TTTTTGCACAACATGGGGGATCATGTAACTCGCCTTGATCGTTGGGAACCGGAGCTGAATGAAGCCATAC
CAAACGACGAGCGTGACACCACGATGCCTGTAGCAATGGCAACAACGTTGCGCAAACTATTAACTGGCGA
ACTACTTACTCTAGCTTCCCGGCAACAATTAATAGACTGGATGGAGGCGGATAAAGTTGCAGGACCACTT
CTGCGCTCGGCCCTTCCGGCTGGCTGGTTTATTGCTGATAAATCTGGAGCCGGTGAGCGTGGGTCTCGCG
GTATCATTGCAGCACTGGGGCCAGATGGTAAGCCCTCCCGTATCGTAGTTATCTACACGACGGGGAGTCA
GGCAACTATGGATGAACGAAATAGACAGATCGCTGAGATAGGTGCCTCACTGATTAAGCATTGGTAACTG
TCAGACCAAGTTTACTCATATATACTTTAGATTGATTTAAAACTTCATTTTTAATTTAAAAGGATCTAGG
TGAAGATCCTTTTTGATAATCTCATGACCAAAATCCCTTAACGTGAGTTTTCGTTCCACTGAGCGTCAGA
CCCCGTAGAAAAGATCAAAGGATCTTCTTGAGATCCTTTTTTTCTGCGCGTAATCTGCTGCTTGCAAACA
AAAAAACCACCGCTACCAGCGGTGGTTTGTTTGCCGGATCAAGAGCTACCAACTCTTTTTCCGAAGGTAA
CTGGCTTCAGCAGAGCGCAGATACCAAATACTGTTCTTCTAGTGTAGCCGTAGTTAGGCCACCACTTCAA
GAACTCTGTAGCACCGCCTACATACCTCGCTCTGCTAATCCTGTTACCAGTGGCTGCTGCCAGTGGCGAT
AAGTCGTGTCTTACCGGGTTGGACTCAAGACGATAGTTACCGGATAAGGCGCAGCGGTCGGGCTGAACGG
GGGGTTCGTGCACACAGCCCAGCTTGGAGCGAACGACCTACACCGAACTGAGATACCTACAGCGTGAGCT
ATGAGAAAGCGCCACGCTTCCCGAAGGGAGAAAGGCGGACAGGTATCCGGTAAGCGGCAGGGTCGGAACA
GGAGAGCGCACGAGGGAGCTTCCAGGGGGAAACGCCTGGTATCTTTATAGTCCTGTCGGGTTTCGCCACC
TCTGACTTGAGCGTCGATTTTTGTGATGCTCGTCAGGGGGGCGGAGCCTATGGAAAAACGCCAGCAACGC
GGCCTTTTTACGGTTCCTGGCCTTTTGCTGGCCTTTTGCTCACATGTTCTTTCCTGCGTTATCCCCTGAT
TCTGTGGATAACCGTATTACCGCCTTTGAGTGAGCTGATACCGCTCGCCGCAGCCGAACGACCGAGCGCA
GCGAGTCAGTGAGCGAGGAAGCGGAAGAGCGCCCAATACGCAAACCGCCTCTCCCCGCGCGTTGGCCGAT
TCATTAATGCAGCTGGCACGACAGGTTTCCCGACTGGAAAGCGGGCAGTGAGCGCAACGCAATTAATGTG
AGTTAGCTCACTCATTAGGCACCCCAGGCTTTACACTTTATGCTTCCGGCTCGTATGTTGTGTGGAATTG
TGAGCGGATAACAATTTCACACAGGAAACAGCTATGACCATGATTACGCCAAGCGCGCAATTAACCCTCA
CTAAAGGGAACAAAAGCTGGAGCTGCAAGC
