>Addgene plasmid #143039 | TFORF0531 | depositor partial sequence | sequence record 281255 | Insert
ACCGCCACC
[1266 nt withheld, positions 10-1275]
TAGTAATGAACTAGTCCGTAACTTGAAAGTATTTCGATTTCTTGGCTTTATATATCTTGTGGAAAGGACG
ACTTTGGGCTGCCCTGCGATCGTTC
