>Addgene plasmid #143039 | TFORF0531 | depositor partial sequence | sequence record 281256 | Barcode
CTTTGGGCTGCCCTGCGATCGTTC
